LOCUS       Exported 6389 bp ds-DNA circular SYN 23-SEP-2022
DEFINITION  Expresses the pentahistidine-tagged catalytic domain of bovine
            enteropeptidase in E. coli.
ACCESSION   .
VERSION     .
KEYWORDS    pET-15b-EK_C122S_His5
SOURCE      synthetic DNA construct
  ORGANISM  synthetic DNA construct
REFERENCE   1 (bases 1 to 6389)
  AUTHORS   Skala W, Goettig P, Brandstetter H
  TITLE     Do-it-yourself histidine-tagged bovine enterokinase: A handy member
            of the protein engineer's toolbox.
  JOURNAL   J Biotechnol. 2013 Dec;168(4):421-5. doi:
            10.1016/j.jbiotec.2013.10.022. Epub 2013 Oct 30.
  PUBMED    24184090
REFERENCE   2 (bases 1 to 6389)
  AUTHORS   .
  TITLE     Direct Submission
  JOURNAL   Exported Sep 23, 2022 from SnapGene Server 1.1.58
            http://www.snapgene.com
FEATURES             Location/Qualifiers
     source          1..6389
                     /organism="synthetic DNA construct"
                     /mol_type="other DNA"
     CDS             complement(143..1003)
                     /codon_start=1
                     /gene="bla"
                     /product="beta-lactamase"
                     /label=AmpR
                     /note="confers resistance to ampicillin, carbenicillin, and
                     related antibiotics"
                     /translation="MSIQHFRVALIPFFAAFCLPVFAHPETLVKVKDAEDQLGARVGYI
                     ELDLNSGKILESFRPEERFPMMSTFKVLLCGAVLSRVDAGQEQLGRRIHYSQNDLVEYS
                     PVTEKHLTDGMTVRELCSAAITMSDNTAANLLLTTIGGPKELTAFLHNMGDHVTRLDRW
                     EPELNEAIPNDERDTTMPAAMATTLRKLLTGELLTLASRQQLIDWMEADKVAGPLLRSA
                     LPAGWFIADKSGAGERGSRGIIAALGPDGKPSRIVVIYTTGSQATMDERNRQIAEIGAS
                     LIKHW"
     primer_bind     766..785
                     /label=Amp-R
                     /note="Ampicillin resistance gene, reverse primer"
     promoter        complement(1004..1108)
                     /gene="bla"
                     /label=AmpR promoter
     primer_bind     1176..1194
                     /label=pBRforEco
                     /note="pBR322 vectors, upsteam of EcoRI site, forward
                     primer"
     promoter        1221..1249
                     /label=tet promoter
                     /note="E. coli promoter for tetracycline efflux protein
                     gene"
     terminator      1424..1471
                     /label=T7 terminator
                     /note="transcription terminator for bacteriophage T7 RNA
                     polymerase"
     primer_bind     1467..1485
                     /label=T7 Term
                     /note="T7 terminator, reverse primer"
     CDS             complement(2261..2275)
                     /codon_start=1
                     /product="enterokinase recognition and cleavage site"
                     /label=enterokinase site
                     /translation="DDDDK"
     RBS             2294..2316
                     /note="efficient ribosome binding site from bacteriophage
                     T7 gene 10 (Olins and Rangwala, 1989)"
     protein_bind    2331..2355
                     /label=lac operator
                     /bound_moiety="lac repressor encoded by lacI"
                     /note="The lac repressor binds to the lac operator to
                     inhibit transcription in E. coli. This inhibition can be
                     relieved by adding lactose or
                     isopropyl-beta-D-thiogalactopyranoside (IPTG)."
     primer_bind     complement(2355..2374)
                     /label=T7
                     /note="T7 promoter, forward primer"
     promoter        complement(2356..2374)
                     /label=T7 promoter
                     /note="promoter for bacteriophage T7 RNA polymerase"
     primer_bind     complement(2458..2477)
                     /label=pBRrevBam
                     /note="pBR322 vectors, tet region, downstream of BamHI,
                     reverse primer"
     promoter        2683..2760
                     /gene="lacI"
                     /label=lacI promoter
     CDS             2761..3843
                     /codon_start=1
                     /gene="lacI"
                     /product="lac repressor"
                     /label=lacI
                     /note="The lac repressor binds to the lac operator to
                     inhibit transcription in E. coli. This inhibition can be
                     relieved by adding lactose or
                     isopropyl-beta-D-thiogalactopyranoside (IPTG)."
                     /translation="MKPVTLYDVAEYAGVSYQTVSRVVNQASHVSAKTREKVEAAMAEL
                     NYIPNRVAQQLAGKQSLLIGVATSSLALHAPSQIVAAIKSRADQLGASVVVSMVERSGV
                     EACKAAVHNLLAQRVSGLIINYPLDDQDAIAVEAACTNVPALFLDVSDQTPINSIIFSH
                     EDGTRLGVEHLVALGHQQIALLAGPLSSVSARLRLAGWHKYLTRNQIQPIAEREGDWSA
                     MSGFQQTMQMLNEGIVPTAMLVANDQMALGAMRAITESGLRVGADISVVGYDDTEDSSC
                     YIPPLTTIKQDFRLLGQTSVDRLLQLSQGQAVKGNQLLPVSLVKRKTTLAPNTQTASPR
                     ALADSLMQLARQVSRLESGQ"
     primer_bind     complement(2780..2799)
                     /label=LacI-R
                     /note="LacI, reverse primer"
     CDS             5155..5346
                     /codon_start=1
                     /gene="rop"
                     /product="Rop protein, which maintains plasmids at low copy
                     number"
                     /label=rop
                     /translation="MTKQEKTALNMARFIRSQTLTLLEKLNELDADEQADICESLHDHA
                     DELYRSCLARFGDDGENL"
     primer_bind     complement(5340..5362)
                     /label=pGEX 3'
                     /note="pGEX vectors, reverse primer"
     misc_feature    5448..5587
                     /label=bom
                     /note="basis of mobility region from pBR322"
     primer_bind     5503..5522
                     /label=pRS-marker
                     /note="pRS vectors, use to sequence yeast selectable
                     marker"
     primer_bind     complement(5602..5619)
                     /label=L4440
                     /note="L4440 vector, forward primer"
     rep_origin      complement(5773..6361)
                     /direction=LEFT
                     /label=ori
                     /note="high-copy-number ColE1/pMB1/pBR322/pUC origin of
                     replication"
     primer_bind     complement(5853..5872)
                     /label=pBR322ori-F
                     /note="pBR322 origin, forward primer"
ORIGIN
        1 ctgacgctca gtggaacgaa aactcacgtt aagggatttt ggtcatgaga ttatcaaaaa
       61 ggatcttcac ctagatcctt ttaaattaaa aatgaagttt taaatcaatc taaagtatat
      121 atgagtaaac ttggtctgac agttaccaat gcttaatcag tgaggcacct atctcagcga
      181 tctgtctatt tcgttcatcc atagttgcct gactccccgt cgtgtagata actacgatac
      241 gggagggctt accatctggc cccagtgctg caatgatacc gcgagaccca cgctcaccgg
      301 ctccagattt atcagcaata aaccagccag ccggaagggc cgagcgcaga agtggtcctg
      361 caactttatc cgcctccatc cagtctatta attgttgccg ggaagctaga gtaagtagtt
      421 cgccagttaa tagtttgcgc aacgttgttg ccattgctgc aggcatcgtg gtgtcacgct
      481 cgtcgtttgg tatggcttca ttcagctccg gttcccaacg atcaaggcga gttacatgat
      541 cccccatgtt gtgcaaaaaa gcggttagct ccttcggtcc tccgatcgtt gtcagaagta
      601 agttggccgc agtgttatca ctcatggtta tggcagcact gcataattct cttactgtca
      661 tgccatccgt aagatgcttt tctgtgactg gtgagtactc aaccaagtca ttctgagaat
      721 agtgtatgcg gcgaccgagt tgctcttgcc cggcgtcaac acgggataat accgcgccac
      781 atagcagaac tttaaaagtg ctcatcattg gaaaacgttc ttcggggcga aaactctcaa
      841 ggatcttacc gctgttgaga tccagttcga tgtaacccac tcgtgcaccc aactgatctt
      901 cagcatcttt tactttcacc agcgtttctg ggtgagcaaa aacaggaagg caaaatgccg
      961 caaaaaaggg aataagggcg acacggaaat gttgaatact catactcttc ctttttcaat
     1021 attattgaag catttatcag ggttattgtc tcatgagcgg atacatattt gaatgtattt
     1081 agaaaaataa acaaataggg gttccgcgca catttccccg aaaagtgcca cctgacgtct
     1141 aagaaaccat tattatcatg acattaacct ataaaaatag gcgtatcacg aggccctttc
     1201 gtcttcaaga attctcatgt ttgacagctt atcatcgata agctttaatg cggtagttta
     1261 tcacagttaa attgctaacg cagtcaggca ccgtgtatga aatctaacaa tgcgctcatc
     1321 gtcatcctcg gcaccgtcac cctggatgct gtaggcatag gcttggttat gccggtactg
     1381 ccgggcctct tgcgggatat ccggatatag ttcctccttt cagcaaaaaa cccctcaaga
     1441 cccgtttaga ggccccaagg ggttatgcta gttattgctc agcggtggca gcagccaact
     1501 cagcttcctt tcgggctttg ttagcagccg gatcctcgag ctaatgatga tgatgatgta
     1561 gaaaactttg tatccactct gtgaaccttg ggacccgggc atacacccct gggcgattag
     1621 gcagtgcaca ttgatatcca aatgacgtca cgccagccag gagccatctg ttgttttctt
     1681 ggcacatgag tggtccgcct gaatccccct gacaagaatc tacccctcct gcatcatagc
     1741 ctgcacacac catattttcc gtaatgttat attctggcat ctgttgttga catttctcat
     1801 ttgatagaag gggaacgtca gcttcttgca gtacgtctgc agtagaacct tgatatataa
     1861 gtgcccccca gccagcaata gaacaaattc ttcctggggg aaaaacttga ttttcttctg
     1921 gtaagctaat aggctgtata taatctgtgt agttcacttt catttcaaga tgcatcatgg
     1981 caatgtcatt gttctttctc cgtttattgt agtgtcggtt tatgacaatt tggtcaatca
     2041 acctagtttc tatctgagga gaagtcagat ttgatgccat atgcaggcct agcactgctt
     2101 tccacttaga cggctccata tttctcccgt acacgcagtg ggcggccgac accagccaat
     2161 ccctgctcac cagagaagct ccgcagacct gttgatcgtc gaaatacaga gcaacgaccc
     2221 aaggccaggc tccttctctg gagtcacttc ctccgacaat cttgtcgtcg tcatctatag
     2281 ggcccatggt atatctcctt cttaaagtta aacaaaatta tttctagagg ggaattgtta
     2341 tccgctcaca attcccctat agtgagtcgt attaatttcg cgggatcgag atctcgatcc
     2401 tctacgccgg acgcatcgtg gccggcatca ccggcgccac aggtgcggtt gctggcgcct
     2461 atatcgccga catcaccgat ggggaagatc gggctcgcca cttcgggctc atgagcgctt
     2521 gtttcggcgt gggtatggtg gcaggccccg tggccggggg actgttgggc gccatctcct
     2581 tgcatgcacc attccttgcg gcggcggtgc tcaacggcct caacctacta ctgggctgct
     2641 tcctaatgca ggagtcgcat aagggagagc gtcgagatcc cggacaccat cgaatggcgc
     2701 aaaacctttc gcggtatggc atgatagcgc ccggaagaga gtcaattcag ggtggtgaat
     2761 gtgaaaccag taacgttata cgatgtcgca gagtatgccg gtgtctctta tcagaccgtt
     2821 tcccgcgtgg tgaaccaggc cagccacgtt tctgcgaaaa cgcgggaaaa agtggaagcg
     2881 gcgatggcgg agctgaatta cattcccaac cgcgtggcac aacaactggc gggcaaacag
     2941 tcgttgctga ttggcgttgc cacctccagt ctggccctgc acgcgccgtc gcaaattgtc
     3001 gcggcgatta aatctcgcgc cgatcaactg ggtgccagcg tggtggtgtc gatggtagaa
     3061 cgaagcggcg tcgaagcctg taaagcggcg gtgcacaatc ttctcgcgca acgcgtcagt
     3121 gggctgatca ttaactatcc gctggatgac caggatgcca ttgctgtgga agctgcctgc
     3181 actaatgttc cggcgttatt tcttgatgtc tctgaccaga cacccatcaa cagtattatt
     3241 ttctcccatg aagacggtac gcgactgggc gtggagcatc tggtcgcatt gggtcaccag
     3301 caaatcgcgc tgttagcggg cccattaagt tctgtctcgg cgcgtctgcg tctggctggc
     3361 tggcataaat atctcactcg caatcaaatt cagccgatag cggaacggga aggcgactgg
     3421 agtgccatgt ccggttttca acaaaccatg caaatgctga atgagggcat cgttcccact
     3481 gcgatgctgg ttgccaacga tcagatggcg ctgggcgcaa tgcgcgccat taccgagtcc
     3541 gggctgcgcg ttggtgcgga tatctcggta gtgggatacg acgataccga agacagctca
     3601 tgttatatcc cgccgttaac caccatcaaa caggattttc gcctgctggg gcaaaccagc
     3661 gtggaccgct tgctgcaact ctctcagggc caggcggtga agggcaatca gctgttgccc
     3721 gtctcactgg tgaaaagaaa aaccaccctg gcgcccaata cgcaaaccgc ctctccccgc
     3781 gcgttggccg attcattaat gcagctggca cgacaggttt cccgactgga aagcgggcag
     3841 tgagcgcaac gcaattaatg taagttagct cactcattag gcaccgggat ctcgaccgat
     3901 gcccttgaga gccttcaacc cagtcagctc cttccggtgg gcgcggggca tgactatcgt
     3961 cgccgcactt atgactgtct tctttatcat gcaactcgta ggacaggtgc cggcagcgct
     4021 ctgggtcatt ttcggcgagg accgctttcg ctggagcgcg acgatgatcg gcctgtcgct
     4081 tgcggtattc ggaatcttgc acgccctcgc tcaagccttc gtcactggtc ccgccaccaa
     4141 acgtttcggc gagaagcagg ccattatcgc cggcatggcg gccgacgcgc tgggctacgt
     4201 cttgctggcg ttcgcgacgc gaggctggat ggccttcccc attatgattc ttctcgcttc
     4261 cggcggcatc gggatgcccg cgttgcaggc catgctgtcc aggcaggtag atgacgacca
     4321 tcagggacag cttcaaggat cgctcgcggc tcttaccagc ctaacttcga tcattggacc
     4381 gctgatcgtc acggcgattt atgccgcctc ggcgagcaca tggaacgggt tggcatggat
     4441 tgtaggcgcc gccctatacc ttgtctgcct ccccgcgttg cgtcgcggtg catggagccg
     4501 ggccacctcg acctgaatgg aagccggcgg cacctcgcta acggattcac cactccaaga
     4561 attggagcca atcaattctt gcggagaact gtgaatgcgc aaaccaaccc ttggcagaac
     4621 atatccatcg cgtccgccat ctccagcagc cgcacgcggc gcatctcggg cagcgttggg
     4681 tcctggccac gggtgcgcat gatcgtgctc ctgtcgttga ggacccggct aggctggcgg
     4741 ggttgcctta ctggttagca gaatgaatca ccgatacgcg agcgaacgtg aagcgactgc
     4801 tgctgcaaaa cgtctgcgac ctgagcaaca acatgaatgg tcttcggttt ccgtgtttcg
     4861 taaagtctgg aaacgcggaa gtcagcgccc tgcaccatta tgttccggat ctgcatcgca
     4921 ggatgctgct ggctaccctg tggaacacct acatctgtat taacgaagcg ctggcattga
     4981 ccctgagtga tttttctctg gtcccgccgc atccataccg ccagttgttt accctcacaa
     5041 cgttccagta accgggcatg ttcatcatca gtaacccgta tcgtgagcat cctctctcgt
     5101 ttcatcggta tcattacccc catgaacaga aatccccctt acacggaggc atcagtgacc
     5161 aaacaggaaa aaaccgccct taacatggcc cgctttatca gaagccagac attaacgctt
     5221 ctggagaaac tcaacgagct ggacgcggat gaacaggcag acatctgtga atcgcttcac
     5281 gaccacgctg atgagcttta ccgcagctgc ctcgcgcgtt tcggtgatga cggtgaaaac
     5341 ctctgacaca tgcagctccc ggagacggtc acagcttgtc tgtaagcgga tgccgggagc
     5401 agacaagccc gtcagggcgc gtcagcgggt gttggcgggt gtcggggcgc agccatgacc
     5461 cagtcacgta gcgatagcgg agtgtatact ggcttaacta tgcggcatca gagcagattg
     5521 tactgagagt gcaccattgc ggtgtgaaat accgcacaga tgcgtaagga gaaaataccg
     5581 catcaggcgc tcttccgctt cctcgctcac tgactcgctg cgctcggtcg ttcggctgcg
     5641 gcgagcggta tcagctcact caaaggcggt aatacggtta tccacagaat caggggataa
     5701 cgcaggaaag aacatgtgag caaaaggcca gcaaaaggcc aggaaccgta aaaaggccgc
     5761 gttgctggcg tttttccata ggctccgccc ccctgacgag catcacaaaa atcgacgctc
     5821 aagtcagagg tggcgaaacc cgacaggact ataaagatac caggcgtttc cccctggaag
     5881 ctccctcgtg cgctctcctg ttccgaccct gccgcttacc ggatacctgt ccgcctttct
     5941 cccttcggga agcgtggcgc tttctcatag ctcacgctgt aggtatctca gttcggtgta
     6001 ggtcgttcgc tccaagctgg gctgtgtgca cgaacccccc gttcagcccg accgctgcgc
     6061 cttatccggt aactatcgtc ttgagtccaa cccggtaaga cacgacttat cgccactggc
     6121 agcagccact ggtaacagga ttagcagagc gaggtatgta ggcggtgcta cagagttctt
     6181 gaagtggtgg cctaactacg gctacactag aaggacagta tttggtatct gcgctctgct
     6241 gaagccagtt accttcggaa aaagagttgg tagctcttga tccggcaaac aaaccaccgc
     6301 tggtagcggt ggtttttttg tttgcaagca gcagattacg cgcagaaaaa aaggatctca
     6361 agaagatcct ttgatctttt ctacggggt
//
