>Addgene plasmid #49048 | pET-15b-EK_C122S_His5 | depositor full sequence | sequence record 72040 | Coding sequence: 41 to 784
CTAGAAATAATTTTGTTTAACTTTAAGAAGGAGATATACCATGGGCCCTATAGATGACGACGACAAGATT
GTCGGAGGAAGTGACTCCAGAGAAGGAGCCTGGCCTTGGGTCGTTGCTCTGTATTTCGACGATCAACAGG
TCTGCGGAGCTTCTCTGGTGAGCAGGGATTGGCTGGTGTCGGCCGCCCACTGCGTGTACGGGAGAAATAT
GGAGCCGTCTAAGTGGAAAGCAGTGCTAGGCCTGCATATGGCATCAAATCTGACTTCTCCTCAGATAGAA
ACTAGGTTGATTGACCAAATTGTCATAAACCGACACTACAATAAACGGAGAAAGAACAATGACATTGCCA
TGATGCATCTTGAAATGAAAGTGAACTACACAGATTATATACAGCCTATTAGCTTACCAGAAGAAAATCA
AGTTTTTCCCCCAGGAAGAATTTGTTCTATTGCTGGCTGGGGGGCACTTATATATCAAGGTTCTACTGCA
GACGTACTGCAAGAAGCTGACGTTCCCCTTCTATCAAATGAGAAATGTCAACAACAGATGCCAGAATATA
ACATTACGGAAAATATGGTGTGTGCAGGCTATGATGCAGGAGGGGTAGATTCTTGTCAGGGGGATTCAGG
CGGACCACTCATGTGCCAAGAAAACAACAGATGGCTCCTGGCTGGCGTGACGTCATTTGGATATCAATGT
GCACTGCCTAATCGCCCAGGGGTGTATGCCCGGGTCCCAAGGTTCACAGAGTGGATACAAAGTTTTCTAC
ATCATCATCATCATTAGCTCGAGGATCCGGCTGCTAACAAAGCCCGAAAGGAAGCTGAGTTGGCTGCTGC
CACCGCTGAGCAATAACTAGCATAACCCCTTGGGGCCTCTAAACGGGTCTTGAGGGGTTTTTTGCTGAAA
GGAGGAACTATATCCGGATATCCCGCAAGAGGCCCGGCAGTACCGGCATAACCAAGCCTATGCCTACAGC
ATCCAGGGTGACGGTGCCGAGGATGACGATGAGCGCATTGTTAGATTTCATACACGGTGCCTGACTGCGT
TAGCAATTTAACTGTGATAAACTACCGCATTAAAGCTTATCGATGATAAGCTGTCAAACATGAGAATTCT
TGAAGACGAAAGGGCCTCGTGATACGCCTATTTTTATAGGTTAATGTCATGATAATAATGGTTTCTTAGA
CGTCAGGTGGCACTTTTCGGGGAAATGTGCGCGGAACCCCTATTTGTTTATTTTTCTAAATACATTCAAA
TATGTATCCGCTCATGAGACAATAACCCTGATAAATGCTTCAATAATATTGAAAAAGGAAGAGTATGAGT
ATTCAACATTTCCGTGTCGCCCTTATTCCCTTTTTTGCGGCATTTTGCCTTCCTGTTTTTGCTCACCCAG
AAACGCTGGTGAAAGTAAAAGATGCTGAAGATCAGTTGGGTGCACGAGTGGGTTACATCGAACTGGATCT
CAACAGCGGTAAGATCCTTGAGAGTTTTCGCCCCGAAGAACGTTTTCCAATGATGAGCACTTTTAAAGTT
CTGCTATGTGGCGCGGTATTATCCCGTGTTGACGCCGGGCAAGAGCAACTCGGTCGCCGCATACACTATT
CTCAGAATGACTTGGTTGAGTACTCACCAGTCACAGAAAAGCATCTTACGGATGGCATGACAGTAAGAGA
ATTATGCAGTGCTGCCATAACCATGAGTGATAACACTGCGGCCAACTTACTTCTGACAACGATCGGAGGA
CCGAAGGAGCTAACCGCTTTTTTGCACAACATGGGGGATCATGTAACTCGCCTTGATCGTTGGGAACCGG
AGCTGAATGAAGCCATACCAAACGACGAGCGTGACACCACGATGCCTGCAGCAATGGCAACAACGTTGCG
CAAACTATTAACTGGCGAACTACTTACTCTAGCTTCCCGGCAACAATTAATAGACTGGATGGAGGCGGAT
AAAGTTGCAGGACCACTTCTGCGCTCGGCCCTTCCGGCTGGCTGGTTTATTGCTGATAAATCTGGAGCCG
GTGAGCGTGGGTCTCGCGGTATCATTGCAGCACTGGGGCCAGATGGTAAGCCCTCCCGTATCGTAGTTAT
CTACACGACGGGGAGTCAGGCAACTATGGATGAACGAAATAGACAGATCGCTGAGATAGGTGCCTCACTG
ATTAAGCATTGGTAACTGTCAGACCAAGTTTACTCATATATACTTTAGATTGATTTAAAACTTCATTTTT
AATTTAAAAGGATCTAGGTGAAGATCCTTTTTGATAATCTCATGACCAAAATCCCTTAACGTGAGTTTTC
GTTCCACTGAGCGTCAGACCCCGTAGAAAAGATCAAAGGATCTTCTTGAGATCCTTTTTTTCTGCGCGTA
ATCTGCTGCTTGCAAACAAAAAAACCACCGCTACCAGCGGTGGTTTGTTTGCCGGATCAAGAGCTACCAA
CTCTTTTTCCGAAGGTAACTGGCTTCAGCAGAGCGCAGATACCAAATACTGTCCTTCTAGTGTAGCCGTA
GTTAGGCCACCACTTCAAGAACTCTGTAGCACCGCCTACATACCTCGCTCTGCTAATCCTGTTACCAGTG
GCTGCTGCCAGTGGCGATAAGTCGTGTCTTACCGGGTTGGACTCAAGACGATAGTTACCGGATAAGGCGC
AGCGGTCGGGCTGAACGGGGGGTTCGTGCACACAGCCCAGCTTGGAGCGAACGACCTACACCGAACTGAG
ATACCTACAGCGTGAGCTATGAGAAAGCGCCACGCTTCCCGAAGGGAGAAAGGCGGACAGGTATCCGGTA
AGCGGCAGGGTCGGAACAGGAGAGCGCACGAGGGAGCTTCCAGGGGGAAACGCCTGGTATCTTTATAGTC
CTGTCGGGTTTCGCCACCTCTGACTTGAGCGTCGATTTTTGTGATGCTCGTCAGGGGGGCGGAGCCTATG
GAAAAACGCCAGCAACGCGGCCTTTTTACGGTTCCTGGCCTTTTGCTGGCCTTTTGCTCACATGTTCTTT
CCTGCGTTATCCCCTGATTCTGTGGATAACCGTATTACCGCCTTTGAGTGAGCTGATACCGCTCGCCGCA
GCCGAACGACCGAGCGCAGCGAGTCAGTGAGCGAGGAAGCGGAAGAGCGCCTGATGCGGTATTTTCTCCT
TACGCATCTGTGCGGTATTTCACACCGCATATATGGTGCACTCTCAGTACAATCTGCTCTGATGCCGCAT
AGTTAAGCCAGTATACACTCCGCTATCGCTACGTGACTGGGTCATGGCTGCGCCCCGACACCCGCCAACA
CCCGCTGACGCGCCCTGACGGGCTTGTCTGCTCCCGGCATCCGCTTACAGACAAGCTGTGACCGTCTCCG
GGAGCTGCATGTGTCAGAGGTTTTCACCGTCATCACCGAAACGCGCGAGGCAGCTGCGGTAAAGCTCATC
AGCGTGGTCGTGAAGCGATTCACAGATGTCTGCCTGTTCATCCGCGTCCAGCTCGTTGAGTTTCTCCAGA
AGCGTTAATGTCTGGCTTCTGATAAAGCGGGCCATGTTAAGGGCGGTTTTTTCCTGTTTGGTCACTGATG
CCTCCGTGTAAGGGGGATTTCTGTTCATGGGGGTAATGATACCGATGAAACGAGAGAGGATGCTCACGAT
ACGGGTTACTGATGATGAACATGCCCGGTTACTGGAACGTTGTGAGGGTAAACAACTGGCGGTATGGATG
CGGCGGGACCAGAGAAAAATCACTCAGGGTCAATGCCAGCGCTTCGTTAATACAGATGTAGGTGTTCCAC
AGGGTAGCCAGCAGCATCCTGCGATGCAGATCCGGAACATAATGGTGCAGGGCGCTGACTTCCGCGTTTC
CAGACTTTACGAAACACGGAAACCGAAGACCATTCATGTTGTTGCTCAGGTCGCAGACGTTTTGCAGCAG
CAGTCGCTTCACGTTCGCTCGCGTATCGGTGATTCATTCTGCTAACCAGTAAGGCAACCCCGCCAGCCTA
GCCGGGTCCTCAACGACAGGAGCACGATCATGCGCACCCGTGGCCAGGACCCAACGCTGCCCGAGATGCG
CCGCGTGCGGCTGCTGGAGATGGCGGACGCGATGGATATGTTCTGCCAAGGGTTGGTTTGCGCATTCACA
GTTCTCCGCAAGAATTGATTGGCTCCAATTCTTGGAGTGGTGAATCCGTTAGCGAGGTGCCGCCGGCTTC
CATTCAGGTCGAGGTGGCCCGGCTCCATGCACCGCGACGCAACGCGGGGAGGCAGACAAGGTATAGGGCG
GCGCCTACAATCCATGCCAACCCGTTCCATGTGCTCGCCGAGGCGGCATAAATCGCCGTGACGATCAGCG
GTCCAGTGATCGAAGTTAGGCTGGTAAGAGCCGCGAGCGATCCTTGAAGCTGTCCCTGATGGTCGTCATC
TACCTGCCTGGACAGCATGGCCTGCAACGCGGGCATCCCGATGCCGCCGGAAGCGAGAAGAATCATAATG
GGGAAGGCCATCCAGCCTCGCGTCGCGAACGCCAGCAAGACGTAGCCCAGCGCGTCGGCCGCCATGCCGG
CGATAATGGCCTGCTTCTCGCCGAAACGTTTGGTGGCGGGACCAGTGACGAAGGCTTGAGCGAGGGCGTG
CAAGATTCCGAATACCGCAAGCGACAGGCCGATCATCGTCGCGCTCCAGCGAAAGCGGTCCTCGCCGAAA
ATGACCCAGAGCGCTGCCGGCACCTGTCCTACGAGTTGCATGATAAAGAAGACAGTCATAAGTGCGGCGA
CGATAGTCATGCCCCGCGCCCACCGGAAGGAGCTGACTGGGTTGAAGGCTCTCAAGGGCATCGGTCGAGA
TCCCGGTGCCTAATGAGTGAGCTAACTTACATTAATTGCGTTGCGCTCACTGCCCGCTTTCCAGTCGGGA
AACCTGTCGTGCCAGCTGCATTAATGAATCGGCCAACGCGCGGGGAGAGGCGGTTTGCGTATTGGGCGCC
AGGGTGGTTTTTCTTTTCACCAGTGAGACGGGCAACAGCTGATTGCCCTTCACCGCCTGGCCCTGAGAGA
GTTGCAGCAAGCGGTCCACGCTGGTTTGCCCCAGCAGGCGAAAATCCTGTTTGATGGTGGTTAACGGCGG
GATATAACATGAGCTGTCTTCGGTATCGTCGTATCCCACTACCGAGATATCCGCACCAACGCGCAGCCCG
GACTCGGTAATGGCGCGCATTGCGCCCAGCGCCATCTGATCGTTGGCAACCAGCATCGCAGTGGGAACGA
TGCCCTCATTCAGCATTTGCATGGTTTGTTGAAAACCGGACATGGCACTCCAGTCGCCTTCCCGTTCCGC
TATCGGCTGAATTTGATTGCGAGTGAGATATTTATGCCAGCCAGCCAGACGCAGACGCGCCGAGACAGAA
CTTAATGGGCCCGCTAACAGCGCGATTTGCTGGTGACCCAATGCGACCAGATGCTCCACGCCCAGTCGCG
TACCGTCTTCATGGGAGAAAATAATACTGTTGATGGGTGTCTGGTCAGAGACATCAAGAAATAACGCCGG
AACATTAGTGCAGGCAGCTTCCACAGCAATGGCATCCTGGTCATCCAGCGGATAGTTAATGATCAGCCCA
CTGACGCGTTGCGCGAGAAGATTGTGCACCGCCGCTTTACAGGCTTCGACGCCGCTTCGTTCTACCATCG
ACACCACCACGCTGGCACCCAGTTGATCGGCGCGAGATTTAATCGCCGCGACAATTTGCGACGGCGCGTG
CAGGGCCAGACTGGAGGTGGCAACGCCAATCAGCAACGACTGTTTGCCCGCCAGTTGTTGTGCCACGCGG
TTGGGAATGTAATTCAGCTCCGCCATCGCCGCTTCCACTTTTTCCCGCGTTTTCGCAGAAACGTGGCTGG
CCTGGTTCACCACGCGGGAAACGGTCTGATAAGAGACACCGGCATACTCTGCGACATCGTATAACGTTAC
TGGTTTCACATTCACCACCCTGAATTGACTCTCTTCCGGGCGCTATCATGCCATACCGCGAAAGGTTTTG
CGCCATTCGATGGTGTCCGGGATCTCGACGCTCTCCCTTATGCGACTCCTGCATTAGGAAGCAGCCCAGT
AGTAGGTTGAGGCCGTTGAGCACCGCCGCCGCAAGGAATGGTGCATGCAAGGAGATGGCGCCCAACAGTC
CCCCGGCCACGGGGCCTGCCACCATACCCACGCCGAAACAAGCGCTCATGAGCCCGAAGTGGCGAGCCCG
ATCTTCCCCATCGGTGATGTCGGCGATATAGGCGCCAGCAACCGCACCTGTGGCGCCGGTGATGCCGGCC
ACGATGCGTCCGGCGTAGAGGATCGAGATCTCGATCCCGCGAAATTAATACGACTCACTATAGGGGAATT
GTGAGCGGATAACAATTCCCCT
Features (pLannotate 1.2.2; 19 found; start..end, strand, type, name):
     12..34      +  RBS            RBS: efficient ribosome binding site from bacteriophage T7 gene 10 (Olins and Rangwala, 1989)
     65..772     +  CDS            TMPRSS15 (fragment): ENTK_BOVIN - Also known as ENTK, PRSS7. Experimental evidence at protein level: Swiss-Prot protein existence level 1. Responsible for initiating activation of pancreatic proteolytic proenzymes (trypsin, chymotrypsin and carboxypeptidase A). It catalyzes the conversion of trypsinogen to trypsin which in turn activates other proenzymes including chymotrypsinogen, procarboxypeptidases, and proelastases. From Bos taurus (Bovine).
    800..849     +  CDS            SET1 (fragment): solubility-enhancement tag derived from T7 phage gene 10B
    857..904     +  terminator     T7 terminator: transcription terminator for bacteriophage T7 RNA polymerase
    927..1031    -  CDS            TcR (fragment): tetracycline efflux protein; tet; confers resistance to tetracycline
   1079..1107    -  promoter       tet promoter: E. coli promoter for tetracycline efflux protein gene
   1220..1324    +  promoter       AmpR promoter: bla
   1325..2185    +  CDS            AmpR: β-lactamase; bla; confers resistance to ampicillin, carbenicillin, and related antibiotics
   2356..2944    +  rep_origin     ori: high-copy-number ColE1/pMB1/pBR322/pUC origin of replication
   3130..3272    -  misc_feature   bom: basis of mobility region from pBR322
   3374..3565    -  CDS            rop: Rop protein, which maintains plasmids at low copy number; rop
   3582..3962    +  CDS            YPB1_ECOLX: Protein predicted: Swiss-Prot protein existence level 4. From Escherichia coli.
   4204..4828    -  CDS            TcR (fragment): tetracycline efflux protein; tet; confers resistance to tetracycline
   4843..4864    -  protein_bind   CAP binding site: CAP binding activates transcription in the presence of cAMP. E. coli catabolite activator protein
   4877..5959    -  CDS            lacI: lac repressor; lacI; The lac repressor binds to the lac operator to inhibit transcription in E. coli. This inhibition can be relieved by adding lactose or isopropyl-β-D-thiogalactopyranoside (IPTG).
   5960..6037    -  promoter       lacI promoter: lacI
   6045..6324    -  CDS            TcR (fragment): tetracycline efflux protein; tet; confers resistance to tetracycline
   6346..6364    +  promoter       T7 promoter: promoter for bacteriophage T7 RNA polymerase
   6365..6389    +  protein_bind   lac operator: The lac repressor binds to the lac operator to inhibit transcription in E. coli. This inhibition can be relieved by adding lactose or isopropyl-β-D-thiogalactopyranoside (IPTG). lac repressor encoded by lacI
