[The description below was written by a language model from this plasmid's Addgene catalogue record, the feature table of its GenBank file and pLannotate feature annotations shown in this document.]
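Description:
pET-15b-EK_C122S_His5 is a bacterial expression plasmid built on the Novagen pET-15b backbone for producing the catalytic (peptidase) domain of bovine enteropeptidase, also called enterokinase (TMPRSS15/PRSS7), in E. coli. It replicates from a pBR322/ColE1-type origin, accompanied by the rop gene and the bom mobility region, and is selected with ampicillin through the bla β-lactamase gene. Remnants of the pBR322 tetracycline resistance gene and its promoter are also annotated, but only as non-functional fragments. The catalogue lists the plasmid as high copy, although the rop product normally moderates copy number in pBR322-derived vectors.

The insert was cloned between NcoI and XhoI, a route that normally removes the N-terminal His tag region of pET-15b, and it carries a C-terminal pentahistidine tag instead. Transcription is driven by a T7 promoter with an adjacent lac operator, followed by the T7 gene 10 ribosome binding site, and it ends at the T7 terminator. The plasmid-borne lacI gene supplies repressor, so expression is IPTG-inducible in hosts that provide T7 RNA polymerase. The coding sequence carries the recorded substitutions P92R, E185D and C122S; the record does not explain their rationale. One annotation places an enterokinase recognition site just upstream of the protease domain, which suggests a short leader that could be removed by cleavage, though the record does not say so explicitly. The two sequence records differ slightly in length (6389 versus 6392 bp) and in orientation, but they describe the same architecture. The plasmid is intended as a source of home-made, affinity-purifiable His-tagged enterokinase, a protease widely used to remove fusion tags from recombinant proteins.
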