Addgene plasmid #49048: pET-15b-EK_C122S_His5
Purpose: Expresses the pentahistidine-tagged catalytic domain of bovine enteropeptidase in E. coli
Depositing lab: Hans Brandstetter. Depositing organization: University of Salzburg. Publication: Do-it-yourself histidine-tagged bovine enterokinase: A handy member of the protein engineer's toolbox. Skala W, Goettig P, Brandstetter H. J Biotechnol. 2013 Dec;168(4):421-5. doi: 10.1016/j.jbiotec.2013.10.022. Epub 2013 Oct 30. PubMed 24184090.
Backbone
  Vector backbone: pET-15b
  Backbone manufacturer: Novagen
  Backbone size w/o insert (bp): 5708
  Total vector size (bp): 6392
  Vector type: Bacterial Expression
Growth in bacteria
  Bacterial resistance: Ampicillin, 100 μg/mL
  Growth temperature: 37°C
  Growth strain: XL1 Blue
  Copy number: High Copy
Gene/Insert
  Gene/Insert name: Enteropeptidase, peptidase domain (alt name: Enterokinase)
  Species: B. taurus (bovine)
  Mutation: P92R, E185D, C122S
  GenBank ID: NM_174439.2
  Entrez Gene: TMPRSS15 (a.k.a. PRSS7)
  Promoter: T7
  Tag / fusion protein: 5xHis (C terminal on insert)
  Cloning method: Restriction Enzyme; 5′ cloning site NcoI (not destroyed); 3′ cloning site XhoI (not destroyed)
  Sequencing primers: 5′ T7; 3′ T7 term
Resource information
  A portion of this plasmid was derived from a plasmid made by: Haidong Tan (Dalian Institute of Chemical Physics, PR China), see Tan et al., Protein Expr. Purif. 56 (2007), 40–47
Terms and licenses: Academic/Nonprofit Terms; Industry Terms: Not Available to Industry
How to cite: pET-15b-EK_C122S_His5 was a gift from Hans Brandstetter (Addgene plasmid # 49048 ; http://n2t.net/addgene:49048 ; RRID:Addgene_49048)
