>Addgene plasmid #49048 | pET-15b-EK_C122S_His5 | addgene partial sequence | sequence record 77663 | T7term 5'-GCTAGTTATTGCTCAGCGG-3'
CGGGCTTTGTTAGCAGCCGGATCCTCGAGCTAATGATGATGATGATGTAGAAAACTTTGTATCCACTCTG
TGAACCTTGGGACCCGGGCATACACCCCTGGGCGATTAGGCAGTGCACATTGATATCCAAATGACGTCAC
GCCAGCCAGGAGCCATCTGTTGTTTTCTTGGCACATGAGTGGTCCGCCTGAATCCCCCTGACAAGAATCT
ACCCCTCCTGCATCATAGCCTGCACACACCATATTTTCCGTAATGTTATATTCTGGCATCTGTTGTTGAC
ATTTCTCATTTGATAGAAGGGGAACGTCAGCTTCTTGCAGTACGTCTGCAGTAGAACCTTGATATATAAG
TGCCCCCCAGCCAGCAATAGAACAAATTCTTCCTGGGGGAAAAACTTGATTTTCTTCTGGTAAGCTAATA
GGCTGTATATAATCTGTGTAGTTCACTTTCATTTCAAGATGCATCATGGCAATGTCATTGTTCTTTCTCC
GTTTATTGTAGTGTCGGTTTATGACAATTTGGTCAATCAACCTAGTTTCTATCTGAGGAGAAGTCAGATT
TGATGCCATATGCAGGCCTAGCACTGCTTTCCACTTAGACGGCTCCATATTTCTCCCGTACACGCAGTGG
GCGGCCGACACCAGCCAATCCCTGCTCACCAGAGAAGCTCCGCAGACCTGTTGATCGTCGAAATACAGAG
CAACGACCCAAGGCCAGGCTCCTTCTCTGGAGTCACTTCCTCCGACAATCTTGTCGTCGTCATCTATAGG
GCCCATGGTATATCTCCTTCTTAAAGTTAAACAAAATTATTTCTAGAGGGGAATTGTTATCCGCTCACAA
TTCCCCTATAGTGAGTCGTATTAAT
